>Addgene plasmid #105292 | pECFP-Rac1Q61L | addgene full sequence | sequence record 204188 | Addgene NGS Result
TAATAGTAATCAATTACGGGGTCATTAGTTCATAGCCCATATATGGAGTTCCGCGTTACATAACTTACGG
TAAATGGCCCGCCTGGCTGACCGCCCAACGACCCCCGCCCATTGACGTCAATAATGACGTATGTTCCCAT
AGTAACGCCAATAGGGACTTTCCATTGACGTCAATGGGTGGAGTATTTACGGTAAACTGCCCACTTGGCA
GTACATCAAGTGTATCATATGCCAAGTACGCCCCCTATTGACGTCAATGACGGTAAATGGCCCGCCTGGC
ATTATGCCCAGTACATGACCTTATGGGACTTTCCTACTTGGCAGTACATCTACGTATTAGTCATCGCTAT
TACCATGGTGATGCGGTTTTGGCAGTACATCAATGGGCGTGGATAGCGGTTTGACTCACGGGGATTTCCA
AGTCTCCACCCCATTGACGTCAATGGGAGTTTGTTTTGGCACCAAAATCAACGGGACTTTCCAAAATGTC
GTAACAACTCCGCCCCATTGACGCAAATGGGCGGTAGGCGTGTACGGTGGGAGGTCTATATAAGCAGAGC
TGGTTTAGTGAACCGTCAGATCCGCTAGCGCTACCGGTCGCCACCATGGTGAGCAAGGGCGAGGAGCTGT
TCACCGGGGTGGTGCCCATCCTGGTCGAGCTGGACGGCGACGTAAACGGCCACAAGTTCAGCGTGTCCGG
CGAGGGCGAGGGCGATGCCACCTACGGCAAGCTGACCCTGAAGTTCATCTGCACCACCGGCAAGCTGCCC
GTGCCCTGGCCCACCCTCGTGACCACCCTGACCTGGGGCGTGCAGTGCTTCAGCCGCTACCCCGACCACA
TGAAGCAGCACGACTTCTTCAAGTCCGCCATGCCCGAAGGCTACGTCCAGGAGCGCACCATCTTCTTCAA
GGACGACGGCAACTACAAGACCCGCGCCGAGGTGAAGTTCGAGGGCGACACCCTGGTGAACCGCATCGAG
CTGAAGGGCATCGACTTCAAGGAGGACGGCAACATCCTGGGGCACAAGCTGGAGTACAACTACATCAGCC
ACAACGTCTATATCACCGCCGACAAGCAGAAGAACGGCATCAAGGCCAACTTCAAGATCCGCCACAACAT
CGAGGACGGCAGCGTGCAGCTCGCCGACCACTACCAGCAGAACACCCCCATCGGCGACGGCCCCGTGCTG
CTGCCCGACAACCACTACCTGAGCACCCAGTCCGCCCTGAGCAAAGACCCCAACGAGAAGCGCGATCACA
TGGTCCTGCTGGAGTTCGTGACCGCCGCCGGGATCACTCTCGGCATGGACGAGCTGTACAAGTCCGGACT
CAGATCTCGAGCTCAAGCTTCGAATTCCATGCAGGCCATCAAGTGTGTGGTGGTGGGAGACGGAGCTGTA
GGTAAAACTTGCCTACTGATCAGTTACACAACCAATGCATTTCCTGGAGAATATATCCCTACTGTCTTTG
ACAATTATTCTGCCAATGTTATGGTAGATGGAAAACCGGTGAACCTGGGCTTATGGGATACAGCTGGACT
AGAAGATTATGACAGATTACGCCCCCTATCCTATCCGCAAACAGATGTGTTCTTAATTTGCTTTTCCCTT
GTGAGTCCTGCATCATTTGAAAATGTCCGTGCAAAGTGGTATCCTGAGGTGCGGCACCACTGTCCCAACA
CTCCCATCATCCTAGTGGGAACTAAACTTGATCTTAGGGATGATAAAGACACGATCGAGAAACTGAAGGA
GAAGAAGCTGACTCCCATCACCTATCCGCAGGGTCTAGCCATGGCTAAGGAGATTGGTGCCGTAAAATAC
CTGGAGTGCTCGGCGCTCACACAGCGAGGCCTCAAGACAGTGTTTGACGAAGCGATCCGAGCAGTCCTCT
GCCCGCCTCCCGTGAAGAAGAGGAAGAGAAAATGCCTGCTGTTGTAAGGATCCACCGGATCTAGATAACT
GATCATAATCAGCCATACCACATTTGTAGAGGTTTTACTTGCTTTAAAAAACCTCCCACACCTCCCCCTG
AACCTGAAACATAAAATGAATGCAATTGTTGTTGTTAACTTGTTTATTGCAGCTTATAATGGTTACAAAT
AAAGCAATAGCATCACAAATTTCACAAATAAAGCATTTTTTTCACTGCATTCTAGTTGTGGTTTGTCCAA
ACTCATCAATGTATCTTAAGGCGTAAATTGTAAGCGTTAATATTTTGTTAAAATTCGCGTTAAATTTTTG
TTAAATCAGCTCATTTTTTAACCAATAGGCCGAAATCGGCAAAATCCCTTATAAATCAAAAGAATAGACC
GAGATAGGGT
[37 nt withheld, positions 2321-2357]
AAAGAACGTGGACTCCAACGTCAAAGG
[49 nt withheld, positions 2385-2433]
T
[91 nt withheld, positions 2435-2525]
G
[124 nt withheld, positions 2527-2650]
CAGGTGGCACTTTTCGGGGAAATGTGCGCGGAACCCCTATTTGTTTATTTTTCTAAATACATTCAAATAT
GTATCCGCTCATGAGACAATAACCCTGATAAATGCTTCAATAATATTGAAAAAGGAAGAGTCCTGAGGCG
GAAAGAACCAGCTGTGGAATGTGTGTCAGTTAGGGTGTGGAAAGTCCCCAGGCTCCCCAGCAGGCAGAAG
TATGCAAAGCATGCATCTCAATTAGTCAGCAACCAGGTGTGGAAAGTCCCCAGGCTCCCCAGCAGGCAGA
AGTATGCAAAGCATGCATCTCAATTAGTCAGCAACCATAGTCCCGCCCCTAACTCCGCCCATCCCGCCCC
TAACTCCGCCCAGTTCCGCCCATTCTCCGCCCCATGGCTGACTAATTTTTTTTATTTATGCAGAGGCCGA
GGCCGCCTCGGCCTCTGAGCTATTCCAGAAGTAGTGAGGAGGCTTTTTTGGAGGCCTAGGCTTTTGCAAA
GATCGATCAAGAGACAGGATGAGGATCGTTTCGCATGATTGAACAAGATGGATTGCACGCAGGTTCTCCG
GCCGCTTGGGTGGAGAGGCTATTCGGCTATGACTGGGCACAACAGACAATCGGCTGCTCTGATGCCGCCG
TGTTCCGGCTGTCAGCGCAGGGGCGCCCGGTTCTTTTTGTCAAGACCGACCTGTCCGGTGCCCTGAATGA
ACTGCAAGACGAGGCAGCGCGGCTATCGTGGCTGGCCACGACGGGCGTTCCTTGCGCAGCTGTGCTCGAC
GTTGTCACTGAAGCGGGAAGGGACTGGCTGCTATTGGGCGAAGTGCCGGGGCAGGATCTCCTGTCATCTC
ACCTTGCTCCTGCCGAGAAAGTATCCATCATGGCTGATGCAATGCGGCGGCTGCATACGCTTGATCCGGC
TACCTGCCCATTCGACCACCAAGCGAAACATCGCATCGAGCGAGCACGTACTCGGATGGAAGCCGGTCTT
GTCGATCAGGATGATCTGGACGAAGAGCATCAGGGGCTCGCGCCAGCCGAACTGTTCGCCAGGCTCAAGG
CGAGCATGCCCGACGGCGAGGATCTCGTCGTGACCCATGGCGATGCCTGCTTGCCGAATATCATGGTGGA
AAATGGCCGCTTTTCTGGATTCATCGACTGTGGCCGGCTGGGTGTGGCGGACCGCTATCAGGACATAGCG
TTGGCTACCCGTGATATTGCTGAAGAGCTTGGCGGCGAATGGGCTGACCGCTTCCTCGTGCTTTACGGTA
TCGCCGCTCCCGATTCGCAGCGCATCGCCTTCTATCGCCTTCTTGACGAGTTCTTCTGAGCGGGACTCTG
GGGTTCGAAATGACCGACCAAGCGACGCCCAACCTGCCATCACGAGATTTCGATTCCACCGCCGCCTTCT
ATGAAAGGTTGGGCTTCGGAATCGTTTTCCGGGACGCCGGCTGGATGATCCTCCAGCGCGGGGATCTCAT
GCTGGAGTTCTTCGCCCACCCTAGGGGGAGGCTAACTGAAACACGGAAGGAGACAATACCGGAAGGAACC
CGCGCTATGACGGCAATAAAAAGACAGAATAAAACGCACGGTGTTGGGTCGTTTGTTCATAAACGCGGGG
TTCGGTCCCAGGGCTGGCACTCTGTCGATACCCCACCGAGACCCCATTGGGGCCAATACGCCCGCGTTTC
TTCCTTTTCCCCACCCCACCCCCCAAGTTCGGGTGAAGGCCCAGGGCTCGCAGCCAACGTCGGGGCGGCA
GGCCCTGCCATAGCCTCAGGTTACTCATATATACTTTAGATTGATTTAAAACTTCATTTTTAATTTAAAA
GGATCTAGGTGAAGATCCTTTTTGATAATCTCATGACCAAAATCCCTTAACGTGAGTTTTCGTTCCACTG
AGCGTCAGACCCCGTAGAAAAGATCAAAGGATCTTCTTGAGATCCTTTTTTTCTGCGCGTAATCTGCTGC
TTGCAAACAAAAAAACCACCGCTACCAGCGGTGGTTTGTTTGCCGGATCAAGAGCTACCAACTCTTTTTC
CGAAGGTAACTGGCTTCAGCAGAGCGCAGATACCAAATACTGTTCTTCTAGTGTAGCCGTAGTTAGGCCA
CCACTTCAAGAACTCTGTATCACCGCCTACATACCTCGCTCTGCTAATCCTGTTACCAGTGGCTGCTGCC
AGTGGCGATAAGTCGTGTCTTACCGGGTTGGACTCAAGACGATAGTTACCGGATAAGGCGCAGCGGTCGG
GCTGAACGGGGGGTTCGTGCACACAGCCCAGCTTGGAGCGAACGACCTACACCGAACTGAGATACCTACA
GCGTGAGCTATGAGAAAGCGCCACGCTTCCCGAAGGGAGAAAGGCGGACAGGTATCCGGTAAGCGGCAGG
GTCGGAACAGGAGAGCGCACGAGGGAGCTTCCAGGGGGAAACGCCTGGTATCTTTATAGTCCTGTCGGGT
TTCGCCACCTCTGACTTGAGCGTCGATTTTTGTGATGCTCGTCAGGGGGGCGGAGCCTATGGAAAAACGC
CAGCAACGCGGCCTTTTTACGGTTCCTGGCCTTTTGCTGGCCTTTTGCTCACATGTTCTTTCCTGCGTTA
TCCCCTGATTCTGTGGATAACCGTATTACCGCCATGCATTAGTTAT
Features (pLannotate 1.2.2; 15 found; start..end, strand, type, name):
     54..357     +  enhancer       CMV enhancer: human cytomegalovirus immediate early enhancer
    358..561     +  promoter       CMV promoter: human cytomegalovirus (CMV) immediate early promoter
    606..1322    +  CDS            ECFP: ECFP is a basic (constitutively fluorescent) cyan fluorescent protein published in 1996, derived from Aequorea victoria. It has low acid sensitivity.
   1323..1357    +  misc_feature   MCS (fragment): multiple cloning site
   1359..1937    +  CDS            Rac1 (Q61L): constitutively active mutant of human Rac family small GTPase 1
   1960..2044    +  CDS            large T antigen (fragment): large T antigen from SV40 (simian virus 40)
   2067..2188    +  polyA_signal   SV40 poly(A) signal: SV40 polyadenylation signal
   2222..2650    -  rep_origin     f1 ori (sequence partly withheld): f1 bacteriophage origin of replication; arrow indicates direction of (+) strand synthesis
   2677..2781    +  promoter       AmpR promoter: bla
   2783..3140    +  promoter       SV40 promoter: SV40 enhancer and early promoter
   3175..3969    +  CDS            NeoR/KanR: aminoglycoside phosphotransferase from Tn5; aph(3')-II (or nptII); confers resistance to neomycin, kanamycin, and G418 (Geneticin®)
   3990..4142    +  CDS            ble (fragment): BLE_KLEPN - Experimental evidence at protein level: Swiss-Prot protein existence level 1. Binding protein with a strong affinity to the bleomycin family of antibiotics. Binds to CL990; an antimitotic-antibiotic compound. From Klebsiella pneumoniae.
   4201..4248    +  polyA_signal   HSV TK poly(A) signal: herpes simplex virus thymidine kinase polyadenylation signal (Cole and Stacy, 1985)
   4339..4355    -  polyA_signal   bGH poly(A) signal (fragment): bovine growth hormone polyadenylation signal
   4577..5165    +  rep_origin     ori: high-copy-number ColE1/pMB1/pBR322/pUC origin of replication
