[The description below was written by a language model from this plasmid's Addgene catalogue record and pLannotate feature annotations shown in this document.]
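Description:
pECFP-Rac1Q61L is a mammalian expression plasmid of 5,286 bp built on the pECFP-C1 backbone. It encodes a constitutively active form of the human small GTPase Rac1 fused to enhanced cyan fluorescent protein. The human cytomegalovirus immediate early enhancer and promoter drive transcription of the ECFP coding sequence. This is followed by a short remnant of the multiple cloning site and then the Rac1 open reading frame, so the fluorescent tag sits at the N terminus of Rac1. The insert was placed between EcoRI and BamHI sites, and one extra nucleotide was added at its 5′ end to keep it in frame with ECFP. An SV40 polyadenylation signal terminates the transcript. The Q61L substitution is annotated as producing a constitutively active mutant; changes at this position in Ras-family GTPases generally impair GTP hydrolysis, which holds the protein in its GTP-bound signalling state.

The plasmid is maintained in E. coli at high copy through a ColE1/pUC-type origin and is selected with kanamycin. The Tn5 aminoglycoside phosphotransferase gene (NeoR/KanR) lies downstream of both a bacterial bla promoter and the SV40 enhancer/early promoter, and it ends with an HSV TK polyadenylation signal. The same cassette can therefore confer G418 resistance in mammalian cells. An f1 origin is also present. The short large T antigen, ble and bGH poly(A) fragments in the table appear to be partial annotation matches to backbone sequence rather than functional elements. The construct lets activated Rac1 be expressed in mammalian cells while transfected cells and the fusion protein are followed by cyan fluorescence, and the associated publication concerns signalling in three-dimensional cell migration.
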