Addgene plasmid #105292: pECFP-Rac1Q61L
Purpose: Constitutively active Rac 1
Depositing lab: Kenneth Yamada. Depositing organization: National Institute of Dental and Craniofacial Research (NIDCR). Publication: Nonpolarized signaling reveals two distinct modes of 3D cell migration. Petrie RJ, Gavara N, Chadwick RS, Yamada KM. J Cell Biol. 2012 Apr 30;197(3):439-55. doi: 10.1083/jcb.201201124. PubMed 22547408.
Backbone
  Vector backbone: pECFP-C1
  Vector type: Mammalian Expression
Growth in bacteria
  Bacterial resistance: Kanamycin, 50 μg/mL
  Growth temperature: 37°C
  Growth strain: DH5alpha
  Copy number: High Copy
Gene/Insert
  Gene/Insert name: Rac1 (alt name: RAC1)
  Species: H. sapiens (human)
  Mutation: Q61L
  Entrez Gene: RAC1 (a.k.a. MIG5, MRD48, Rac-1, TC-25, p21-Rac1)
  Tag / fusion protein: CFP (N terminal on backbone)
  Cloning method: Restriction Enzyme; 5′ cloning site EcoR1 (unknown if destroyed); 3′ cloning site BamH1 (unknown if destroyed)
  Sequencing primers: 5′ CATGGTCCTGCTGGAGTTCGTG
Terms and licenses: Academic/Nonprofit Terms; Industry Terms: Not Available to Industry
Depositor comments: Human Rac1 sequence cloned with a nucleotide (C) added to the 5' end to keep it in frame. Amino acid Q at position 61 of the protein sequence is mutated to L. The insert was from Dr. Natalie Lamarche-Vane (McGill University).
How to cite: pECFP-Rac1Q61L was a gift from Kenneth Yamada (Addgene plasmid # 105292 ; http://n2t.net/addgene:105292 ; RRID:Addgene_105292)
