>Addgene plasmid #105292 | pECFP-Rac1Q61L | depositor partial sequence | sequence record 199489 | Sequence of insert
GCGAGCTGTACAAGTCCGGACTCAGATCTCGAGCTCAAGCTTCGAATTCCATGCAGGCCATCAAGTGTGT
GGTGGTGGGAGACGGAGCTGTAGGTAAAACTTGCCTACTGATCAGTTACACAACCAATGCATTTCCTGGA
GAATATATCCCTACTGTCTTTGACAATTATTCTGCCAATGTTATGGTAGATGGAAAACCGGTGAACCTGG
GCTTATGGGATACAGCTGGACTAGAAGATTATGACAGATTACGCCCCCTATCCTATCCGCAAACAGATGT
GTTCTTAATTTGCTTTTCCCTTGTGAGTCCTGCATCATTTGAAAATGTCCGTGCAAAGTGGTATCCTGAG
GTGCGGCACCACTGTCCCAACACTCCCATCATCCTAGTGGGAACTAAACTTGATCTTAGGGATGATAAAG
ACACGATCGAGAAACTGAAGGAGAAGAAGCTGACTCCCATCACCTATCCGCAGGGTCTAGCCATGGCTAA
GGAGATTGGTGCCGTAAAATACCTGGAGTGCTCGGCGCTCACACAGCGAGGCCTCAAGACAGTGTTTGAC
GAAGCGATCCGAGCAGTCCTCTGCCCGCCTCCCGTGAAGAAGAGGAAGAGAAAATGCCTGCTGTTGTAAG
GATCCACCGGATCTAG
